Addgene plasmid #82807: pDONR223_KRAS_p.G12F
Purpose: Gateway Donor vector containing KRAS, part of the Target Accelerator Plasmid Collection.
Depositing lab: Jesse Boehm & Matthew Meyerson & David Root. Depositing organization: Broad Institute. Publication: High-throughput Phenotyping of Lung Cancer Somatic Mutations. Berger AH, Brooks AN, Wu X, Shrestha Y, Chouinard C, Piccioni F, Bagul M, Kamburov A, Imielinski M, Hogstrom L, Zhu C, Yang X, Pantel S, Sakai R, Watson J, Kaplan N, Campbell JD, Singh S, Root DE, Narayan R, Natoli T, Lahr DL, Tirosh I, Tamayo P, Getz G, Wong B, Doench J, Subramanian A, Golub TR, Meyerson M, Boehm JS. Cancer Cell. 2016 Aug 8;30(2):214-28. doi: 10.1016/j.ccell.2016.06.022. Epub 2016 Jul 28. PubMed 27478040.
Backbone
  Vector backbone: pDONR223
  Backbone manufacturer: Invitrogen
  Vector type: Gateway Entry vector
Growth in bacteria
  Bacterial resistance: Spectinomycin, 50 μg/mL
  Growth temperature: 37°C
  Growth strain: DH5alpha
  Copy number: High Copy
Gene/Insert
  Gene/Insert name: KRAS (alt name: NM_004985)
  Species: H. sapiens (human)
  Mutation: G12F
  Entrez Gene: KRAS (a.k.a. 'C-K-RAS, C-K-RAS, CFC2, K-RAS2A, K-RAS2B, K-RAS4A, K-RAS4B, K-Ras, K-Ras 2, KI-RAS, KRAS1, KRAS2, NS, NS3, OES, RALD, RASK2, c-Ki-ras, c-Ki-ras2)
  Promoter: None
  Cloning method: Gateway Cloning
  Sequencing primers: 5′ M13pUC-fwd; 3′ M13-Rev
Terms and licenses: Academic/Nonprofit Terms; Industry Terms: Not Available to Industry
Depositor comments: CLOSED (stop codon immediately follows insert)
How to cite: pDONR223_KRAS_p.G12F was a gift from Jesse Boehm & Matthew Meyerson & David Root (Addgene plasmid # 82807 ; http://n2t.net/addgene:82807 ; RRID:Addgene_82807)
