[The description below was written by a language model from this plasmid's Addgene catalogue record and pLannotate feature annotations shown in this document.]
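Description:
pDONR223_KRAS_p.G12F is a Gateway entry clone built in the Invitrogen pDONR223 backbone and belongs to the Target Accelerator Plasmid Collection. It is a small (about 3.4 kb) bacterial plasmid that replicates from a high-copy ColE1/pUC-type origin. Selection is with spectinomycin, through the aadA aminoglycoside adenylyltransferase gene (SmR). Upstream of aadA the annotation finds a fragment of a class 1 integron Pc promoter and a short gentamicin acetyltransferase remnant, consistent with an integron-derived origin for the resistance cassette. The rrnB T1 and T2 terminators lie upstream of the cloning site and help insulate the insert from read-through transcription. The small lacI and lacZα fragments are non-functional backbone remnants.

The payload is the human KRAS open reading frame (reference transcript NM_004985) carrying the G12F substitution at the codon 12 oncogenic hotspot. The automated feature table labels this 567 nt coding sequence as K-Ras (G12V), which is probably just the closest database match; the catalogue entry specifies G12F. The ORF is flanked by two attL recombination sites, both called attL3 by the annotation tool. These sites allow LR Clonase-mediated transfer into any compatible Gateway destination vector. The clone is in "closed" format, meaning a stop codon immediately follows the insert, so it suits native or N-terminally tagged expression but not C-terminal fusions.

No promoter drives the insert in this plasmid. A T7 promoter lies just outside the downstream att site and points back toward the insert. The construct therefore serves as a shuttle source for making expression clones, as in the associated high-throughput phenotyping of lung cancer somatic mutations.
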