Features (pLannotate 1.2.2; 12 found; start..end, strand, type, name):
    121..213     +  CDS            lacI (fragment): lac repressor; lacI; The lac repressor binds to the lac operator to inhibit transcription in E. coli. This inhibition can be relieved by adding lactose or isopropyl-β-D-thiogalactopyranoside (IPTG).
    268..295     -  terminator     rrnB T2 terminator: transcription terminator T2 from the E. coli rrnB gene
    427..470     +  terminator     rrnB T1 terminator: Escherichia coli rrnB; transcription terminator T1 from the E. coli rrnB gene
    517..553     -  CDS            lacZα (fragment): LacZα fragment of β-galactosidase; lacZ fragment
    570..665     +  protein_bind   attL3: mutant version of attL; recombination site for the Gateway® LR reaction LR Clonase™
    671..1237    +  CDS            K-Ras (G12V): human oncoprotein generated by the G12V mutation in the small GTPase K-Ras
   1242..1337    -  protein_bind   attL3: mutant version of attL; recombination site for the Gateway® LR reaction LR Clonase™
   1356..1374    -  promoter       T7 promoter: promoter for bacteriophage T7 RNA polymerase
   1564..1587    +  promoter       Pc promoter (fragment): intI1 (promoter lies within the coding sequence); class 1 integron promoter
   1763..1819    +  CDS            GmR (fragment): gentamycin acetyltransferase; aacC1; confers resistance to gentamycin
   1826..2617    +  CDS            SmR: aminoglycoside adenylyltransferase (Murphy, 1985); aadA; confers resistance to spectinomycin and streptomycin
   2710..3298    +  rep_origin     ori: high-copy-number ColE1/pMB1/pBR322/pUC origin of replication
>Addgene plasmid #82807 | pDONR223_KRAS_p.G12F | addgene full sequence | sequence record 161974 | Addgene NGS result
CTTTCCTGCGTTATCCCCTGATTCTGTGGATAACCGTATTACCGCCTTTGAGTGAGCTGATACCGCTCGC
CGCAGCCGAACGACCGAGCGCAGCGAGTCAGTGAGCGAGGAAGCGGAAGAGCGCCCAATACGCAAACCGC
CTCTCCCCGCGCGTTGGCCGATTCATTAATGCAGCTGGCACGACAGGTTTCCCGACTGGAAAGCGGGCAG
TGAGCGCAACGCAATTAATACGCGTACCGCTAGCCAGGAAGAGTTTGTAGAAACGCAAAAAGGCCATCCG
TCAGGATGGCCTTCTGCTTAGTTTGATGCCTGGCAGTTTATGGCGGGCGTCCTGCCCGCCACCCTCCGGG
CCGTTGCTTCACAACGTTCAAATCCGCTCCCGGCGGATTTGTCCTACTCAGGAGAGCGTTCACCGACAAA
CAACAGATAAAACGAAAGGCCCAGTCTTCCGACTGAGCCTTTCGTTTTATTTGATGCCTGGCAGTTCCCT
ACTCTCGCGTTAACGCTAGCATGGATGTTTTCCCAGTCACGACGTTGTAAAACGACGGCCAGTCTTAAGC
TCGGGCCCCAAATAATGATTTTATTTTGACTGATAGTGACCTGTTCGTTGCAACAAATTGATGAGCAATG
CTTTTTTATAATGCCAACTTTGTACAAAAAAGTTGGCACCATGACTGAATATAAACTTGTGGTAGTTGGA
GCTTTTGGCGTAGGCAAGAGTGCCTTGACGATACAGCTAATTCAGAATCATTTTGTGGACGAATATGATC
CAACAATAGAGGATTCCTACAGGAAGCAAGTAGTAATTGATGGAGAAACCTGTCTCTTGGATATTCTCGA
CACAGCAGGTCAAGAGGAGTACAGTGCAATGAGGGACCAGTACATGAGGACTGGGGAGGGCTTTCTTTGT
GTATTTGCCATAAATAATACTAAATCATTTGAAGATATTCACCATTATAGAGAACAAATTAAAAGAGTTA
AGGACTCTGAAGATGTACCTATGGTCCTAGTAGGAAATAAATGTGATTTGCCTTCTAGAACAGTAGACAC
AAAACAGGCTCAGGACTTAGCAAGAAGTTATGGAATTCCTTTTATTGAAACATCAGCAAAGACAAGACAG
GGTGTTGATGATGCCTTCTATACATTAGTTCGAGAAATTCGAAAACATAAAGAAAAGATGAGCAAAGATG
GTAAAAAGAAGAAAAAGAAGTCAAAGACAAAGTGTGTAATTATGTAATTGCCAACTTTCTTGTACAAAGT
TGGCATTATAAGAAAGCATTGCTTATCAATTTGTTGCAACGAACAGGTCACTATCAGTCAAAATAAAATC
ATTATTTGCCATCCAGCTGATATCCCCTATAGTGAGTCGTATTACATGGTCATAGCTGTTTCCTGGCAGC
TCTGGCCCGTGTCTCAAAATCTCTGATGTTACATTGCACAAGATAAAAATATATCATCATGCCTCCTCTA
GACCAGCCAGGACAGAAATGCCTCGACTTCGCTGCTACCCAAGGTTGCCGGGTGACGCACACCGTGGAAA
CGGATGAAGGCACGAACCCAGTGGACATAAGCCTGTTCGGTTCGTAAGCTGTAATGCAAGTAGCGTATGC
GCTCACGCAACTGGTCCAGAACCTTGACCGAACGCAGCGGTGGTAACGGCGCAGTGGCGGTTTTCATGGC
TTGTTATGACTGTTTTTTTGGGGTACAGTCTATGCCTCGGGCATCCAAGCAGCAAGCGCGTTACGCCGTG
GGTCGATGTTTGATGTTATGGAGCAGCAACGATGTTACGCAGCAGGGCAGTCGCCCTAAAACAAAGTTAA
ACATTATGAGGGAAGCGGTGATCGCCGAAGTATCGACTCAACTATCAGAGGTAGTTGGCGTCATCGAGCG
CCATCTCGAACCGACGTTGCTGGCCGTACATTTGTACGGCTCCGCAGTGGATGGCGGCCTGAAGCCACAC
AGTGATATTGATTTGCTGGTTACGGTGACCGTAAGGCTTGATGAAACAACGCGGCGAGCTTTGATCAACG
ACCTTTTGGAAACTTCGGCTTCCCCTGGAGAGAGCGAGATTCTCCGCGCTGTAGAAGTCACCATTGTTGT
GCACGACGACATCATTCCGTGGCGTTATCCAGCTAAGCGCGAACTGCAATTTGGAGAATGGCAGCGCAAT
GACATTCTTGCAGGTATCTTCGAGCCAGCCACGATCGACATTGATCTGGCTATCTTGCTGACAAAAGCAA
GAGAACATAGCGTTGCCTTGGTAGGTCCAGCGGCGGAGGAACTCTTTGATCCGGTTCCTGAACAGGATCT
ATTTGAGGCGCTAAATGAAACCTTAACGCTATGGAACTCGCCGCCCGACTGGGCTGGCGATGAGCGAAAT
GTAGTGCTTACGTTGTCCCGCATTTGGTACAGCGCAGTAACCGGCAAAATCGCGCCGAAGGATGTCGCTG
CCGACTGGGCAATGGAGCGCCTGCCGGCCCAGTATCAGCCCGTCATACTTGAAGCTAGACAGGCTTATCT
TGGACAAGAAGAAGATCGCTTGGCCTCGCGCGCAGATCAGTTGGAAGAATTTGTCCACTACGTGAAAGGC
GAGATCACCAAGGTAGTCGGCAAATAACCCTCGAGCCACCCATGACCAAAATCCCTTAACGTGAGTTACG
CGTCGTTCCACTGAGCGTCAGACCCCGTAGAAAAGATCAAAGGATCTTCTTGAGATCCTTTTTTTCTGCG
CGTAATCTGCTGCTTGCAAACAAAAAAACCACCGCTACCAGCGGTGGTTTGTTTGCCGGATCAAGAGCTA
CCAACTCTTTTTCCGAAGGTAACTGGCTTCAGCAGAGCGCAGATACCAAATACTGTTCTTCTAGTGTAGC
CGTAGTTAGGCCACCACTTCAAGAACTCTGTAGCACCGCCTACATACCTCGCTCTGCTAATCCTGTTACC
AGTGGCTGCTGCCAGTGGCGATAAGTCGTGTCTTACCGGGTTGGACTCAAGACGATAGTTACCGGATAAG
GCGCAGCGGTCGGGCTGAACGGGGGGTTCGTGCACACAGCCCAGCTTGGAGCGAACGACCTACACCGAAC
TGAGATACCTACAGCGTGAGCTATGAGAAAGCGCCACGCTTCCCGAAGGGAGAAAGGCGGACAGGTATCC
GGTAAGCGGCAGGGTCGGAACAGGAGAGCGCACGAGGGAGCTTCCAGGGGGAAACGCCTGGTATCTTTAT
AGTCCTGTCGGGTTTCGCCACCTCTGACTTGAGCGTCGATTTTTGTGATGCTCGTCAGGGGGGCGGAGCC
TATGGAAAAACGCCAGCAACGCGGCCTTTTTACGGTTCCTGGCCTTTTGCTGGCCTTTTGCTCACATGTT
