>Addgene plasmid #82807 | pDONR223_KRAS_p.G12F | depositor partial sequence | sequence record 157533 | Insert sequence
ATGACTGAATATAAACTTGTGGTAGTTGGAGCTTTTGGCGTAGGCAAGAGTGCCTTGACGATACAGCTAA
TTCAGAATCATTTTGTGGACGAATATGATCCAACAATAGAGGATTCCTACAGGAAGCAAGTAGTAATTGA
TGGAGAAACCTGTCTCTTGGATATTCTCGACACAGCAGGTCAAGAGGAGTACAGTGCAATGAGGGACCAG
TACATGAGGACTGGGGAGGGCTTTCTTTGTGTATTTGCCATAAATAATACTAAATCATTTGAAGATATTC
ACCATTATAGAGAACAAATTAAAAGAGTTAAGGACTCTGAAGATGTACCTATGGTCCTAGTAGGAAATAA
ATGTGATTTGCCTTCTAGAACAGTAGACACAAAACAGGCTCAGGACTTAGCAAGAAGTTATGGAATTCCT
TTTATTGAAACATCAGCAAAGACAAGACAGGGTGTTGATGATGCCTTCTATACATTAGTTCGAGAAATTC
GAAAACATAAAGAAAAGATGAGCAAAGATGGTAAAAAGAAGAAAAAGAAGTCAAAGACAAAGTGTGTAAT
TATGTAA
